>Addgene plasmid #112017 | CLTA-mCherry HDRT Source (pTR 177) | depositor full sequence | sequence record 210645 | CLTA-mCherry HDRT Source (pTR 177) sequence 4731 bps
TCGCGCGTTTCGGTGATGACGGTGAAAACCTCTGACACATGCAGCTCCCGGAGACGGTCACAGCTTGTCT
GTAAGCGGATGCCGGGAGCAGACAAGCCCGTCAGGGCGCGTCAGCGGGTGTTGGCGGGTGTCGGGGCTGG
CTTAACTATGCGGCATCAGAGCAGATTGTACTGAGAGTGCACCATATGCGGTGTGAAATACCGCACAGAT
GCGTAAGGAGAAAATACCGCATCAGGCGCCATTCGCCATTCAGGCTGCGCAACTGTTGGGAAGGGCGATC
GGTGCGGGCCTCTTCGCTATTACGCCAGCTGGCGAAAGGGGGATGTGCTGCAAGGCGATTAAGTTGGGTA
ACGCCAGGGTTTTCCCAGTCACGACGTTGTAAAACGACGGCCAGTGAATTCGAGCTCGGTACCCGGGGAG
TACTGAGAGTGCACCAGGATCCGGGAACCTCTTCTGTAACTCCTTAGCAGCTGATAATACGACTCACTAT
AGGGACCCTCAAATCCATAAAAGGATTCAATCTTCTTCTTCTTTTTTTTTAGGATTCAATCTTCTAATAA
TCCCGGGAGGGGGCGCAAGAGCAGGATTCTTGTTTCTATTTTACGAATGAGGAAACTGAGGTTCAGAAAG
CCTAAGTGGCATGCCTCTTCAGTAATCGGCCAATCGTCGCTGCCCTAACTTCACCTCACCTCCCAGTGCA
GCACTAGAGTCCCCTCAGGGGTGGCCGTCCCTGGTCAGTCCAGCTCCAGCAGACGGGGTGGGTAGGACGC
TCCCTATCAGGCAGCACTTCCGCCTCCCGGGGCCCGCGCAGCTCACCTCCCTCACCTCCCGCCCTACCCC
AGTCACGAGTTGTTTTAGGGGGACCGCCCCTCCACTTGCTGATTGGGTAGCTCCTGAACCATTGTTGTCC
TCTGATTGGTTGTTCCCTTTTCGGCTCTGCAACACCGCCTAGACCGACCGGATACACGGGTAGGGCTTCC
GCTTTACCCGTCTCCCTCCTGGCGCTTGTCCTCCTCTCCCAGTCGGCACCACAGCGGTGGCTGCCGGGCG
TGGTGTCGGTGGGTCGGTTGGTTTTTGTCTCACCGTTGGTGTCCGTGCCGTTCAGTTGCCCGCCATGGCT
GGATCGGGTGGGACTAGTGGCGTGAGCAAGGGCGAGGAGGATAACATGGCCATCATCAAGGAGTTCATGC
GCTTCAAGGTGCACATGGAGGGCTCCGTGAACGGCCACGAGTTCGAGATCGAGGGCGAGGGCGAGGGCCG
CCCCTACGAGGGCACCCAGACCGCCAAGCTGAAGGTGACCAAGGGTGGCCCCCTGCCCTTCGCCTGGGAC
ATCCTGTCCCCTCAGTTCATGTACGGCTCCAAGGCCTACGTGAAGCACCCCGCCGACATCCCCGACTACT
TGAAGCTGTCCTTCCCCGAGGGCTTCAAGTGGGAGCGCGTGATGAACTTCGAGGACGGCGGCGTGGTGAC
CGTGACCCAGGACTCCTCCCTGCAGGACGGCGAGTTCATCTACAAGGTGAAGCTGCGCGGCACCAACTTC
CCCTCCGACGGCCCCGTAATGCAGAAGAAGACCATGGGCTGGGAGGCCTCCTCCGAGCGGATGTACCCCG
AGGACGGCGCCCTGAAGGGCGAGATCAAGCAGAGGCTGAAGCTGAAGGACGGCGGCCACTACGACGCTGA
GGTCAAGACCACCTACAAGGCCAAGAAGCCCGTGCAGCTGCCCGGCGCCTACAACGTCAACATCAAGTTG
GACATCACCTCCCACAACGAGGACTACACCATCGTGGAACAGTACGAACGCGCCGAGGGCCGCCACTCCA
CCGGCGGCATGGACGAGCTGTACAAGGGAACCGGTGCTGGAAGTGGTGAGCTGGATCCGTTCGGCGCCCC
TGCCGGCGCCCCTGGCGGTCCCGCGCTGGGGAACGGAGTGGCCGGCGCCGGCGAAGAAGACCCGGCTGCG
GCCTTCTTGGCGCAGCAAGAGAGCGAGATTGCGGGCATCGAGAACGACGAGGCCTTCGCCATCCTGGACG
GCGGCGCCCCCGGGCCCCAGCCGCACGGCGAGCCGCCGGGGGGTCCGGGTGAGAGTGCGGGCGCGTTTGG
GGCGAGAGGACTTGTCTGGAAACTCGGTCCACAGTGGGTCCGAGAGCTTCTGTGTGACTCGTGCTCCTTG
CTGAATTAGGAGGTTAGGGAGCAGTGCAAACAGGAAACGAGACCCTGGCCCGGTCTTTCAGAAACCTAGG
CTCGAGAAGCCTGTTCGGTTCTCAGCATGTTTGAGTGCTTCTGGGCGCGGGCGGAGCGAGAAAGCAAGTG
TAGGGTGGCAGGCTCCGGAGCCGGAAGAAGCCCGTTCAATTCAGCAACTTTTCATTAAGCATTTGCTGTG
CCTTTAGTCCGGGCTTCCTACTATCGTCAGAGACTTCCCTGCTCACTTGTTTGCCCTCAGGCTCGAGTCC
TCGCTCACTGACTCTCCTCTAGAGTCGACCTGCAGGCATGCAAGCTTGGCGTAATCATGGTCATAGCTGT
TTCCTGTGTGAAATTGTTATCCGCTCACAATTCCACACAACATACGAGCCGGAAGCATAAAGTGTAAAGC
CTGGGGTGCCTAATGAGTGAGCTAACTCACATTAATTGCGTTGCGCTCACTGCCCGCTTTCCAGTCGGGA
AACCTGTCGTGCCAGCTGCATTAATGAATCGGCCAACGCGCGGGGAGAGGCGGTTTGCGTATTGGGCGCT
CTTCCGCTTCCTCGCTCACTGACTCGCTGCGCTCGGTCGTTCGGCTGCGGCGAGCGGTATCAGCTCACTC
AAAGGCGGTAATACGGTTATCCACAGAATCAGGGGATAACGCAGGAAAGAACATGTGAGCAAAAGGCCAG
CAAAAGGCCAGGAACCGTAAAAAGGCCGCGTTGCTGGCGTTTTTCCATAGGCTCCGCCCCCCTGACGAGC
ATCACAAAAATCGACGCTCAAGTCAGAGGTGGCGAAACCCGACAGGACTATAAAGATACCAGGCGTTTCC
CCCTGGAAGCTCCCTCGTGCGCTCTCCTGTTCCGACCCTGCCGCTTACCGGATACCTGTCCGCCTTTCTC
CCTTCGGGAAGCGTGGCGCTTTCTCATAGCTCACGCTGTAGGTATCTCAGTTCGGTGTAGGTCGTTCGCT
CCAAGCTGGGCTGTGTGCACGAACCCCCCGTTCAGCCCGACCGCTGCGCCTTATCCGGTAACTATCGTCT
TGAGTCCAACCCGGTAAGACACGACTTATCGCCACTGGCAGCAGCCACTGGTAACAGGATTAGCAGAGCG
AGGTATGTAGGCGGTGCTACAGAGTTCTTGAAGTGGTGGCCTAACTACGGCTACACTAGAAGGACAGTAT
TTGGTATCTGCGCTCTGCTGAAGCCAGTTACCTTCGGAAAAAGAGTTGGTAGCTCTTGATCCGGCAAACA
AACCACCGCTGGTAGCGGTGGTTTTTTTGTTTGCAAGCAGCAGATTACGCGCAGAAAAAAAGGATCTCAA
GAAGATCCTTTGATCTTTTCTACGGGGTCTGACGCTCAGTGGAACGAAAACTCACGTTAAGGGATTTTGG
TCATGAGATTATCAAAAAGGATCTTCACCTAGATCCTTTTAAATTAAAAATGAAGTTTTAAATCAATCTA
AAGTATATATGAGTAAACTTGGTCTGACAGTTACCAATGCTTAATCAGTGAGGCACCTATCTCAGCGATC
TGTCTATTTCGTTCATCCATAGTTGCCTGACTCCCCGTCGTGTAGATAACTACGATACGGGAGGGCTTAC
CATCTGGCCCCAGTGCTGCAATGATACCGCGAGACCCACGCTCACCGGCTCCAGATTTATCAGCAATAAA
CCAGCCAGCCGGAAGGGCCGAGCGCAGAAGTGGTCCTGCAACTTTATCCGCCTCCATCCAGTCTATTAAT
TGTTGCCGGGAAGCTAGAGTAAGTAGTTCGCCAGTTAATAGTTTGCGCAACGTTGTTGCCATTGCTACAG
GCATCGTGGTGTCACGCTCGTCGTTTGGTATGGCTTCATTCAGCTCCGGTTCCCAACGATCAAGGCGAGT
TACATGATCCCCCATGTTGTGCAAAAAAGCGGTTAGCTCCTTCGGTCCTCCGATCGTTGTCAGAAGTAAG
TTGGCCGCAGTGTTATCACTCATGGTTATGGCAGCACTGCATAATTCTCTTACTGTCATGCCATCCGTAA
GATGCTTTTCTGTGACTGGTGAGTACTCAACCAAGTCATTCTGAGAATAGTGTATGCGGCGACCGAGTTG
CTCTTGCCCGGCGTCAATACGGGATAATACCGCGCCACATAGCAGAACTTTAAAAGTGCTCATCATTGGA
AAACGTTCTTCGGGGCGAAAACTCTCAAGGATCTTACCGCTGTTGAGATCCAGTTCGATGTAACCCACTC
GTGCACCCAACTGATCTTCAGCATCTTTTACTTTCACCAGCGTTTCTGGGTGAGCAAAAACAGGAAGGCA
AAATGCCGCAAAAAAGGGAATAAGGGCGACACGGAAATGTTGAATACTCATACTCTTCCTTTTTCAATAT
TATTGAAGCATTTATCAGGGTTATTGTCTCATGAGCGGATACATATTTGAATGTATTTAGAAAAATAAAC
AAATAGGGGTTCCGCGCACATTTCCCCGAAAAGTGCCACCTGACGTCTAAGAAACCATTATTATCATGAC
ATTAACCTATAAAAATAGGCGTATCACGAGGCCCTTTCGTC
Features (pLannotate 1.2.2; 15 found; start..end, strand, type, name):
    137..236     +  misc_feature   bom (fragment): basis of mobility region from pBR322
    242..399     -  CDS            lacZα (fragment): LacZα fragment of β-galactosidase; lacZ fragment
    420..436     +  misc_feature   bom (fragment): basis of mobility region from pBR322
    475..493     +  promoter       T7 promoter: promoter for bacteriophage T7 RNA polymerase
   1142..1846    +  CDS            mCherry: mCherry is a basic (constitutively fluorescent) red fluorescent protein published in 2004, derived from Discosoma sp.. It is reported to be a very rapidly-maturing monomer with low acid sensitivity.
   1868..2077    +  CDS            CLTA (fragment): CLCA_HUMAN - Experimental evidence at protein level: Swiss-Prot protein existence level 1. Clathrin is the major protein of the polyhedral coat of coated pits and vesicles. Acts as component of the TACC3/ch- TOG/clathrin complex proposed to contribute to stabilization of kinetochore fibers of the mitotic spindle by acting as inter- microtubule bridge (PubMed:15858577, PubMed:21297582). From Homo sapiens (Human).
   2465..2497    +  misc_feature   MCS (fragment): pUC18/19 multiple cloning site
   2534..2550    -  protein_bind   lac operator: The lac repressor binds to the lac operator to inhibit transcription in E. coli. This inhibition can be relieved by adding lactose or isopropyl-β-D-thiogalactopyranoside (IPTG). lac repressor encoded by lacI
   2558..2588    -  promoter       lac promoter: promoter for the E. coli lac operon
   2603..2624    -  protein_bind   CAP binding site: CAP binding activates transcription in the presence of cAMP. E. coli catabolite activator protein
   2637..2729    -  CDS            lacI (fragment): lac repressor; lacI; The lac repressor binds to the lac operator to inhibit transcription in E. coli. This inhibition can be relieved by adding lactose or isopropyl-β-D-thiogalactopyranoside (IPTG).
   2912..3500    -  rep_origin     ori: high-copy-number ColE1/pMB1/pBR322/pUC origin of replication
   3671..4531    -  CDS            AmpR: β-lactamase; bla; confers resistance to ampicillin, carbenicillin, and related antibiotics
   4532..4636    -  promoter       AmpR promoter: bla
   4731..35      +  CDS            rop (fragment) (across the origin): Rop protein, which maintains plasmids at low copy number; rop
