>Addgene plasmid #112017 | CLTA-mCherry HDRT Source (pTR 177) | addgene full sequence | sequence record 215908 | Addgene NGS Result
TCGCGCGTTTCGGTGATGACGGTGAAAACCTCTGACACATGCAGCTCCCGGAGACGGTCACAGCTTGTCT
GTAAGCGGATGCCGGGAGCAGACAAGCCCGTCAGGGCGCGTCAGCGGGTGTTGGCGGGTGTCGGGGCTGG
CTTAACTATGCGGCATCAGAGCAGATTGTACTGAGAGTGCACCATATGCGGTGTGAAATACCGCACAGAT
GCGTAAGGAGAAAATACCGCATCAGGCGCCATTCGCCATTCAGGCTGCGCAACTGTTGGGAAGGGCGATC
GGTGCGGGCCTCTTCGCTATTACGCCAGCTGGCGAAAGGGGGATGTGCTGCAAGGCGATTAAGTTGGGTA
ACGCCAGGGTTTTCCCAGTCACGACGTTGTAAAACGACGGCCAGTGAATTCGAGCTCGGTACCCGGGGAG
TACTGAGAGTGCACCAGGATCCGGGAACCTCTTCTGTAACTCCTTAGCAGCTGATAATACGACTCACTAT
AGGGACCCTCAAATCCATAAAAGGATTCAATCTTCTTCTTCTTTTTTTTTAGGATTCAATCTTCTAATAA
TCCCGGGAGGGGGCGCAAGAGCAGGATTCTTGTTTCTATTTTACGAATGAGGAAACTGAGGTTCAGAAAG
CCTAAGTGGCATGCCTCTTCAGTAATCGGCCAATCGTCGCTGCCCTAACTTCACCTCACCTCCCAGTGCA
GCACTAGAGTCCCCTCAGGGGTGGCCGTCCCTGGTCAGTCCAGCTCCAGCAGACGGGGTGGGTAGGACGC
TCCCTATCAGGCAGCACTTCCGCCTCCCGGGGCCCGCGCAGCTCACCTCCCTCACCTCCCGCCCTACCCC
AGTCACGAGTTGTTTTAGGGGGACCGCCCCTCCACTTGCTGATTGGGTAGCTCCTGAACCATTGTTGTCC
TCTGATTGGTTGTTCCCTTTTCGGCTCTGCAACACCGCCTAGACCGACCGGATACACGGGTAGGGCTTCC
GCTTTACCCGTCTCCCTCCTGGCGCTTGTCCTCCTCTCCCAGTCGGCACCACAGCGGTGGCTGCCGGGCG
TGGTGTCGGTGGGTCGGTTGGTTTTTGTCTCACCGTTGGTGTCCGTGCCGTTCAGTTGCCCGCCATGGCT
GGATCGGGTGGGACTAGTGGCGTGAGCAAGGGCGAGGAGGATAACATGGCCATCATCAAGGAGTTCATGC
GCTTCAAGGTGCACATGGAGGGCTCCGTGAACGGCCACGAGTTCGAGATCGAGGGCGAGGGCGAGGGCCG
CCCCTACGAGGGCACCCAGACCGCCAAGCTGAAGGTGACCAAGGGTGGCCCCCTGCCCTTCGCCTGGGAC
ATCCTGTCCCCTCAGTTCATGTACGGCTCCAAGGCCTACGTGAAGCACCCCGCCGACATCCCCGACTACT
TGAAGCTGTCCTTCCCCGAGGGCTTCAAGTGGGAGCGCGTGATGAACTTCGAGGACGGCGGCGTGGTGAC
CGTGACCCAGGACTCCTCCCTGCAGGACGGCGAGTTCATCTACAAGGTGAAGCTGCGCGGCACCAACTTC
CCCTCCGACGGCCCCGTAATGCAGAAGAAGACCATGGGCTGGGAGGCCTCCTCCGAGCGGATGTACCCCG
AGGACGGCGCCCTGAAGGGCGAGATCAAGCAGAGGCTGAAGCTGAAGGACGGCGGCCACTACGACGCTGA
GGTCAAGACCACCTACAAGGCCAAGAAGCCCGTGCAGCTGCCCGGCGCCTACAACGTCAACATCAAGTTG
GACATCACCTCCCACAACGAGGACTACACCATCGTGGAACAGTACGAACGCGCCGAGGGCCGCCACTCCA
CCGGCGGCATGGACGAGCTGTACATGGGAACCGGTGCTGGAAGTGGTGAGCTGGATCCGTTCGGCGCCCC
TGCCGGCGCCCCTGGCGGTCCCGCGCTGGGGAACGGAGTGGCCGGCGCCGGCGAAGAAGACCCGGCTGCG
GCCTTCTTGGCGCAGCAAGAGAGCGAGATTGCGGGCATCGAGAACGACGAGGCCTTCGCCATCCTGGACG
GCGGCGCCCCCGGGCCCCAGCCGCACGGCGAGCCGCCGGGGGGTCCGGGTGAGAGTGCGGGCGCGTTTGG
GGCGAGAGGACTTGTCTGGAAACTCGGTCCACAGTGGGTCCGAGAGCTTCTGTGTGACTCGTGCTCCTTG
CTGAATTAGGAGGTTAGGGAGCAGTGCAAACAGGAAACGAGACCCTGGCCCGGTCTTTCAGAAACCTAGG
CTCGAGAAGCCTGTTCGGTTCTCAGCATGTTTGAGTGCTTCTGGGCGCGGGCGGAGCGAGAAAGCAAGTG
TAGGGTGGCAGGCTCCGGAGCCGGAAGAAGCCCGTTCAATTCAGCAACTTTTCATTAAGCATTTGCTGTG
CCTTTAGTCCGGGCTTCCTACTATCGTCAGAGACTTCCCTGCTCACTTGTTTGCCCTCAGGCTCGAGTCC
TCGCTCACTGACTCTCCTCTAGAGTCGACCTGCAGGCATGCAAGCTTGGCGTAATCATGGTCATAGCTGT
TTCCTGTGTGAAATTGTTATCCGCTCACAATTCCACACAACATACGAGCCGGAAGCATAAAGTGTAAAGC
CTGGGGTGCCTAATGAGTGAGCTAACTCACATTAATTGCGTTGCGCTCACTGCCCGCTTTCCAGTCGGGA
AACCTGTCGTGCCAGCTGCATTAATGAATCGGCCAACGCGCGGGGAGAGGCGGTTTGCGTATTGGGCGCT
CTTCCGCTTCCTCGCTCACTGACTCGCTGCGCTCGGTCGTTCGGCTGCGGCGAGCGGTATCAGCTCACTC
AAAGGCGGTAATACGGTTATCCACAGAATCAGGGGATAACGCAGGAAAGAACATGTGAGCAAAAGGCCAG
CAAAAGGCCAGGAACCGTAAAAAGGCCGCGTTGCTGGCGTTTTTCCATAGGCTCCGCCCCCCTGACGAGC
ATCACAAAAATCGACGCTCAAGTCAGAGGTGGCGAAACCCGACAGGACTATAAAGATACCAGGCGTTTCC
CCCTGGAAGCTCCCTCGTGCGCTCTCCTGTTCCGACCCTGCCGCTTACCGGATACCTGTCCGCCTTTCTC
CCTTCGGGAAGCGTGGCGCTTTCTCATAGCTCACGCTGTAGGTATCTCAGTTCGGTGTAGGTCGTTCGCT
CCAAGCTGGGCTGTGTGCACGAACCCCCCGTTCAGCCCGACCGCTGCGCCTTATCCGGTAACTATCGTCT
TGAGTCCAACCCGGTAAGACACGACTTATCGCCACTGGCAGCAGCCACTGGTAACAGGATTAGCAGAGCG
AGGTATGTAGGCGGTGCTACAGAGTTCTTGAAGTGGTGGCCTAACTACGGCTACACTAGAAGAACAGTAT
TTGGTATCTGCGCTCTGCTGAAGCCAGTTACCTTCGGAAAAAGAGTTGGTAGCTCTTGATCCGGCAAACA
AACCACCGCTGGTAGCGGTGGTTTTTTTGTTTGCAAGCAGCAGATTACGCGCAGAAAAAAAGGATCTCAA
GAAGATCCTTTGATCTTTTCTACGGGGTCTGACGCTCAGTGGAACGAAAACTCACGTTAAGGGATTTTGG
TCATGAGATTATCAAAAAGGATCTTCACCTAGATCCTTTTAAATTAAAAATGAAGTTTTAAATCAATCTA
AAGTATATATGAGTAAACTTGGTCTGACAGTTACCAATGCTTAATCAGTGAGGCACCTATCTCAGCGATC
TGTCTATTTCGTTCATCCATAGTTGCCTGACTCCCCGTCGTGTAGATAACTACGATACGGGAGGGCTTAC
CATCTGGCCCCAGTGCTGCAATGATACCGCGAGACCCACGCTCACCGGCTCCAGATTTATCAGCAATAAA
CCAGCCAGCCGGAAGGGCCGAGCGCAGAAGTGGTCCTGCAACTTTATCCGCCTCCATCCAGTCTATTAAT
TGTTGCCGGGAAGCTAGAGTAAGTAGTTCGCCAGTTAATAGTTTGCGCAACGTTGTTGCCATTGCTACAG
GCATCGTGGTGTCACGCTCGTCGTTTGGTATGGCTTCATTCAGCTCCGGTTCCCAACGATCAAGGCGAGT
TACATGATCCCCCATGTTGTGCAAAAAAGCGGTTAGCTCCTTCGGTCCTCCGATCGTTGTCAGAAGTAAG
TTGGCCGCAGTGTTATCACTCATGGTTATGGCAGCACTGCATAATTCTCTTACTGTCATGCCATCCGTAA
GATGCTTTTCTGTGACTGGTGAGTACTCAACCAAGTCATTCTGAGAATAGTGTATGCGGCGACCGAGTTG
CTCTTGCCCGGCGTCAATACGGGATAATACCGCGCCACATAGCAGAACTTTAAAAGTGCTCATCATTGGA
AAACGTTCTTCGGGGCGAAAACTCTCAAGGATCTTACCGCTGTTGAGATCCAGTTCGATGTAACCCACTC
GTGCACCCAACTGATCTTCAGCATCTTTTACTTTCACCAGCGTTTCTGGGTGAGCAAAAACAGGAAGGCA
AAATGCCGCAAAAAAGGGAATAAGGGCGACACGGAAATGTTGAATACTCATACTCTTCCTTTTTCAATAT
TATTGAAGCATTTATCAGGGTTATTGTCTCATGAGCGGATACATATTTGAATGTATTTAGAAAAATAAAC
AAATAGGGGTTCCGCGCACATTTCCCCGAAAAGTGCCACCTGACGTCTAAGAAACCATTATTATCATGAC
ATTAACCTATAAAAATAGGCGTATCACGAGGCCCTTTCGTC
Features (pLannotate 1.2.2; 15 found; start..end, strand, type, name):
    137..236     +  misc_feature   bom (fragment): basis of mobility region from pBR322
    242..399     -  CDS            lacZα (fragment): LacZα fragment of β-galactosidase; lacZ fragment
    420..436     +  misc_feature   bom (fragment): basis of mobility region from pBR322
    475..493     +  promoter       T7 promoter: promoter for bacteriophage T7 RNA polymerase
   1142..1843    +  CDS            mCherry: mCherry is a basic (constitutively fluorescent) red fluorescent protein published in 2004, derived from Discosoma sp.. It is reported to be a very rapidly-maturing monomer with low acid sensitivity.
   1868..2077    +  CDS            CLTA (fragment): CLCA_HUMAN - Experimental evidence at protein level: Swiss-Prot protein existence level 1. Clathrin is the major protein of the polyhedral coat of coated pits and vesicles. Acts as component of the TACC3/ch- TOG/clathrin complex proposed to contribute to stabilization of kinetochore fibers of the mitotic spindle by acting as inter- microtubule bridge (PubMed:15858577, PubMed:21297582). From Homo sapiens (Human).
   2465..2497    +  misc_feature   MCS (fragment): pUC18/19 multiple cloning site
   2534..2550    -  protein_bind   lac operator: The lac repressor binds to the lac operator to inhibit transcription in E. coli. This inhibition can be relieved by adding lactose or isopropyl-β-D-thiogalactopyranoside (IPTG). lac repressor encoded by lacI
   2558..2588    -  promoter       lac promoter: promoter for the E. coli lac operon
   2603..2624    -  protein_bind   CAP binding site: CAP binding activates transcription in the presence of cAMP. E. coli catabolite activator protein
   2637..2729    -  CDS            lacI (fragment): lac repressor; lacI; The lac repressor binds to the lac operator to inhibit transcription in E. coli. This inhibition can be relieved by adding lactose or isopropyl-β-D-thiogalactopyranoside (IPTG).
   2912..3500    -  rep_origin     ori: high-copy-number ColE1/pMB1/pBR322/pUC origin of replication
   3671..4531    -  CDS            AmpR: β-lactamase; bla; confers resistance to ampicillin, carbenicillin, and related antibiotics
   4532..4636    -  promoter       AmpR promoter: bla
   4731..35      +  CDS            rop (fragment) (across the origin): Rop protein, which maintains plasmids at low copy number; rop
