[The description below was written by a language model from this plasmid's Addgene catalogue record and pLannotate feature annotations shown in this document.]
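Description:
CLTA-mCherry HDRT Source (pTR 177) is a pUC19-based, high-copy E. coli plasmid that serves as a storage and PCR-template source for a homology-directed repair template (HDRT), rather than as an expression vector. It replicates through the ColE1/pUC origin and is selected with ampicillin via the β-lactamase gene and its native promoter. Remnants of the cloning backbone are annotated around the insert: fragments of lacZα, the lac promoter/operator and CAP site, part of the pUC multiple cloning site, a T7 promoter, and short bom, lacI and rop fragments. None of these has a stated role in the construct's use. The two sequence records (depositor and sequencing result) are both 4,731 nt and give essentially identical annotations. That total is larger than the catalogue backbone (2,686 bp) plus insert (1,401 bp), a difference the record does not explain.

The payload, assembled by Gibson cloning, is a human CLTA (clathrin light chain A) repair template carrying the mCherry coding sequence. In the feature table, mCherry lies just upstream of, and on the same strand as, an annotated fragment of the CLTA coding sequence, separated by a short gap. This is consistent with an N-terminal fusion of the red fluorescent protein to the endogenous protein. The unannotated stretches on either side presumably contain genomic homology arms, though these are not annotated. No mammalian promoter is annotated, as expected for a knock-in in which expression depends on the endogenous CLTA locus after integration.

The intended use is to amplify the linear HDR template for CRISPR-mediated tagging of endogenous CLTA with mCherry in human cells. The depositor notes a compatible guide RNA, and the associated work concerns non-viral genome targeting in human T cells.
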