Addgene plasmid #112017: CLTA-mCherry HDRT Source (pTR 177)
Purpose: DNA sequence source for amplifying an HDR template to tag endogenous human CLTA gene with mCherry
Depositing lab: Alexander Marson. Depositing organization: University of California, San Francisco (UCSF). Publication: Reprogramming human T cell function and specificity with non-viral genome targeting. Roth TL, Puig-Saus C, Yu R, Shifrut E, Carnevale J, Li PJ, Hiatt J, Saco J, Krystofinski P, Li H, Tobin V, Nguyen DN, Lee MR, Putnam AL, Ferris AL, Chen JW, Schickel JN, Pellerin L, Carmody D, Alkorta-Aranburu G, Del Gaudio D, Matsumoto H, Morell M, Mao Y, Cho M, Quadros RM, Gurumurthy CB, Smith B, Haugwitz M, Hughes SH, Weissman JS, Schumann K, Esensten JH, May AP, Ashworth A, Kupfer GM, Greeley SAW, Bacchetta R, Meffre E, Roncarolo MG, Romberg N, Herold KC, Ribas A, Leonetti MD, Marson A. Nature. 2018 Jul 11. pii: 10.1038/s41586-018-0326-5. doi: 10.1038/s41586-018-0326-5. PubMed 29995861.
Backbone
  Vector backbone: pUC19
  Backbone size w/o insert (bp): 2686
  Vector type: CRISPR, Synthetic Biology
Growth in bacteria
  Bacterial resistance: Ampicillin, 100 μg/mL
  Growth temperature: 37°C
  Growth strain: DH5alpha
  Copy number: High Copy
Gene/Insert
  Gene/Insert name: CLTA-mCherry HDRT
  Species: H. sapiens (human)
  Insert size (bp): 1401
  Entrez Gene: CLTA (a.k.a. LCA)
  Cloning method: Gibson Cloning
Terms and licenses: Academic/Nonprofit Terms; Industry Terms: Not Available to Industry
Depositor comments: gRNA sequence that can be used with this DNA template: GAACGGATCCAGCTCAGCCA
How to cite: CLTA-mCherry HDRT Source (pTR 177) was a gift from Alexander Marson (Addgene plasmid # 112017 ; http://n2t.net/addgene:112017 ; RRID:Addgene_112017)
